>Addgene plasmid #85822 | GST-mDia1(FH1FH2DAD)-His | addgene full sequence | sequence record 183287 | Addgene NGS Result
AGCTTATCGACTGCACGGTGCACCAATGCTTCTGGCGTCAGGCAGCCATCGGAAGCTGTGGTATGGCTGT
GCAGGTCGTAAATCACTGCATAATTCGTGTCGCTCAAGGCGCACTCCCGTTCTGGATAATGTTTTTTGCG
CCGACATCATAACGGTTCTGGCAAATATTCTGAAATGAGCTGTTGACAATTAATCATCGGCTCGTATAAT
GTGTGGAATTGTGAGCGGATAACAATTTCACACAGGAAACAGTATTCATGTCCCCTATACTAGGTTATTG
GAAAATTAAGGGCCTTGTGCAACCCACTCGACTTCTTTTGGAATATCTTGAAGAAAAATATGAAGAGCAT
TTGTATGAGCGCGATGAAGGTGATAAATGGCGAAACAAAAAGTTTGAATTGGGTTTGGAGTTTCCCAATC
TTCCTTATTATATTGATGGTGATGTTAAATTAACACAGTCTATGGCCATCATACGTTATATAGCTGACAA
GCACAACATGTTGGGTGGTTGTCCAAAAGAGCGTGCAGAGATTTCAATGCTTGAAGGAGCGGTTTTGGAT
ATTAGATACGGTGTTTCGAGAATTGCATATAGTAAAGACTTTGAAACTCTCAAAGTTGATTTTCTTAGCA
AGCTACCTGAAATGCTGAAAATGTTCGAAGATCGTTTATGTCATAAAACATATTTAAATGGTGATCATGT
AACCCATCCTGACTTCATGTTGTATGACGCTCTTGATGTTGTTTTATACATGGACCCAATGTGCCTGGAT
GCGTTCCCAAAATTAGTTTGTTTTAAAAAACGTATTGAAGCTATCCCACAAATTGATAAGTACTTGAAAT
CCAGCAAGTATATAGCATGGCCTTTGCAGGGCTGGCAAGCCACGTTTGGTGGTGGCGACCATCCTCCAAA
ATCGGATCTGGAAGTTCTGTTCCAGGGGCCCCTGGGATCCGCTGCTGTTCCCCCTGCCCCTCCTCTGCCT
GGTGACTCTGGCACTGTTATTCCACCTCCCCCACCCCCACCTCCTCTTCCTGGAGGTGTGGTCCCACCAT
CCCCTCCTCTGCCTCCAGGTACTTGTATCCCTCCACCTCCTCCTTTACCTGGAGGTGCTTGTATACCCCC
TCCCCCCCAGTTGCCTGGCAGTGCTGCCATCCCTCCACCTCCTCCTCTACCTGGAGTTGCTTCCATCCCC
CCACCTCCCCCTTTGCCTGGGGCTACTGCCATCCCCCCACCTCCCCCTTTGCCTGGGGCTACTGCCATCC
CCCCACCTCCCCCTTTGCCTGGAGGTACAGGTATACCACCACCACCTCCTCCTTTGCCTGGAAGTGTTGG
CGTTCCCCCACCCCCTCCCTTGCCTGGAGGACCAGGACTGCCTCCTCCCCCTCCCCCTTTTCCTGGAGCA
CCTGGCATTCCTCCACCTCCACCTGGTATGGGCGTGCCTCCACCTCCCCCCTTTGGATTTGGGGTTCCTG
CGGCCCCAGTTCTGCCATTTGGATTAACCCCCAAAAAAGTTTATAAGCCAGAGGTGCAGCTCCGGAGGCC
AAACTGGTCCAAGTTTGTGGCTGAGGACCTTTCCCAGGACTGCTTCTGGACAAAGGTGAAGGAGGACCGC
TTTGAGAACAATGAACTTTTTGCCAAACTTACCCTTGCCTTCTCCGCCCAGACCAAGACTTCTAAAGCCA
AGAAGGATCAAGAAGGTGGAGAAGAAAAGAAATCTGTTCAAAAGAAGAAAGTAAAAGAGCTGAAAGTGCT
GGATTCAAAGACAGCGCAGAATCTCTCAATCTTTTTGGGTTCATTCCGCATGCCCTATCAAGAGATAAAG
AACGTTATCCTGGAGGTGAATGAGGCTGTTCTCACAGAGTCTATGATCCAGAACCTCATTAAACAGATGC
CAGAGCCAGAGCAGCTAAAGATGCTCTCTGAACTGAAGGAGGAGTACGATGATCTGGCTGAGTCAGAGCA
GTTTGGTGTGGTGATGGGCACAGTGCCCCGCCTTCGGCCTCGCCTCAACGCCATCCTCTTCAAGCTACAG
TTCAGTGAGCAAGTTGAGAACATCAAGCCAGAGATCGTGTCTGTCACCGCCGCATGCGAAGAGCTGCGTA
AGAGTGAGAACTTCTCCAGCCTCCTGGAGCTCACACTGCTGGTCGGAAACTATATGAATGCGGGCTCCAG
GAATGCTGGTGCTTTCGGCTTCAATATCAGCTTCCTTTGTAAGCTTCGAGACACCAAGTCTGCAGATCAG
AAGATGACTCTGTTGCATTTCTTGGCTGAGTTATGTGAGAATGACCACCCCGAAGTCCTCAAGTTTCCTG
ATGAGCTTGCCCATGTAGAGAAAGCCAGCAGAGTCTCTGCTGAGAACCTGCAGAAGAGCTTAGATCAGAT
GAAGAAGCAGATTGCGGACGTGGAGCGCGATGTTCAGAATTTCCCAGCTGCCACTGACGAGAAGGACAAG
TTTGTTGAGAAGATGACCAGCTTTGTGAAGGATGCACAGGAACAGTATAACAAACTACGGATGATGCACT
CCAACATGGAGACCCTCTATAAGGAGCTAGGTGACTACTTCGTCTTTGACCCTAAGAAGTTGTCTGTAGA
GGAATTCTTTATGGATCTGCACAACTTTAGGAATATGTTTTTGCAAGCAGTCAAGGAAAACCAGAAGCGC
CGGGAAACAGAAGAAAAGATGCGGAGAGCAAAATTAGCCAAGGAGAAGGCAGAAAAAGAGCGACTGGAGA
AGCAGCAGAAGCGCGAGCAGCTCATCGACATGAACGCAGAGGGGGATGAGACAGGTGTGATGGACAGTCT
TCTAGAAGCTCTGCAGTCAGGGGCAGCATTCCGACGGAAGAGAGGGCCCCGGCAGGTCAACAGGAAGGCT
GGGTGTGCAGTCACATCTCTGCTAGCCTCGGAGCTGACCAAGGATGATGCCATGGCTCCTGGTCCTGTTA
AGGTACCCAAGAAAAGTGAAGGAGTCCCCACAATCCTGGAAGAAGCCAAGGAGCTGGTTGGCCGTGCAAG
CCTCGAGCACCACCACCACCACCACCACCACTAATTGATTAATACCGCGGCCGCATCGTGACTGACTGAC
GATCTGCCTCGCGCGTTTCGGTGATGACGGTGAAAACCTCTGACACATGCAGCTCCCGGAGACGGTCACA
GCTTGTCTGTAAGCGGATGCCGGGAGCAGACAAGCCCGTCAGGGCGCGTCAGCGGGTGTTGGCGGGTGTC
GGGGCGCAGCCATGACCCAGTCACGTAGCGATAGCGGAGTGTATAATTCTTGAAGACGAAAGGGCCTCGT
GATACGCCTATTTTTATAGGTTAATGTCATGATAATAATGGTTTCTTAGACGTCAGGTGGCACTTTTCGG
GGAAATGTGCGCGGAACCCCTATTTGTTTATTTTTCTAAATACATTCAAATATGTATCCGCTCATGAGAC
AATAACCCTGATAAATGCTTCAATAATATTGAAAAAGGAAGAGTATGAGTATTCAACATTTCCGTGTCGC
CCTTATTCCCTTTTTTGCGGCATTTTGCCTTCCTGTTTTTGCTCACCCAGAAACGCTGGTGAAAGTAAAA
GATGCTGAAGATCAGTTGGGTGCACGAGTGGGTTACATCGAACTGGATCTCAACAGCGGTAAGATCCTTG
AGAGTTTTCGCCCCGAAGAACGTTTTCCAATGATGAGCACTTTTAAAGTTCTGCTATGTGGCGCGGTATT
ATCCCGTGTTGACGCCGGGCAAGAGCAACTCGGTCGCCGCATACACTATTCTCAGAATGACTTGGTTGAG
TACTCACCAGTCACAGAAAAGCATCTTACGGATGGCATGACAGTAAGAGAATTATGCAGTGCTGCCATAA
CCATGAGTGATAACACTGCGGCCAACTTACTTCTGACAACGATCGGAGGACCGAAGGAGCTAACCGCTTT
TTTGCACAACATGGGGGATCATGTAACTCGCCTTGATCGTTGGGAACCGGAGCTGAATGAAGCCATACCA
AACGACGAGCGTGACACCACGATGCCTGCAGCAATGGCAACAACGTTGCGCAAACTATTAACTGGCGAAC
TACTTACTCTAGCTTCCCGGCAACAATTAATAGACTGGATGGAGGCGGATAAAGTTGCAGGACCACTTCT
GCGCTCGGCCCTTCCGGCTGGCTGGTTTATTGCTGATAAATCTGGAGCCGGTGAGCGTGGGTCTCGCGGT
ATCATTGCAGCACTGGGGCCAGATGGTAAGCCCTCCCGTATCGTAGTTATCTACACGACGGGGAGTCAGG
CAACTATGGATGAACGAAATAGACAGATCGCTGAGATAGGTGCCTCACTGATTAAGCATTGGTAACTGTC
AGACCAAGTTTACTCATATATACTTTAGATTGATTTAAAACTTCATTTTTAATTTAAAAGGATCTAGGTG
AAGATCCTTTTTGATAATCTCATGACCAAAATCCCTTAACGTGAGTTTTCGTTCCACTGAGCGTCAGACC
CCGTAGAAAAGATCAAAGGATCTTCTTGAGATCCTTTTTTTCTGCGCGTAATCTGCTGCTTGCAAACAAA
AAAACCACCGCTACCAGCGGTGGTTTGTTTGCCGGATCAAGAGCTACCAACTCTTTTTCCGAAGGTAACT
GGCTTCAGCAGAGCGCAGATACCAAATACTGTCCTTCTAGTGTAGCCGTAGTTAGGCCACCACTTCAAGA
ACTCTGTAGCACCGCCTACATACCTCGCTCTGCTAATCCTGTTACCAGTGGCTGCTGCCAGTGGCGATAA
GTCGTGTCTTACCGGGTTGGACTCAAGACGATAGTTACCGGATAAGGCGCAGCGGTCGGGCTGAACGGGG
GGTTCGTGCACACAGCCCAGCTTGGAGCGAACGACCTACACCGAACTGAGATACCTACAGCGTGAGCTAT
GAGAAAGCGCCACGCTTCCCGAAGGGAGAAAGGCGGACAGGTATCCGGTAAGCGGCAGGGTCGGAACAGG
AGAGCGCACGAGGGAGCTTCCAGGGGGAAACGCCTGGTATCTTTATAGTCCTGTCGGGTTTCGCCACCTC
TGACTTGAGCGTCGATTTTTGTGATGCTCGTCAGGGGGGCGGAGCCTATGGAAAAACGCCAGCAACGCGG
CCTTTTTACGGTTCCTGGCCTTTTGCTGGCCTTTTGCTCACATGTTCTTTCCTGCGTTATCCCCTGATTC
TGTGGATAACCGTATTACCGCCTTTGAGTGAGCTGATACCGCTCGCCGCAGCCGAACGACCGAGCGCAGC
GAGTCAGTGAGCGAGGAAGCGGAAGAGCGCCTGATGCGGTATTTTCTCCTTACGCATCTGTGCGGTATTT
CACACCGCATAAATTCCGACACCATCGAATGGCGCAAAACCTTTCGCGGTATGGCATGATAGCGCCCGGA
AGAGAGTCAATTCAGGGTGGTGAATGTGAAACCAGTAACGTTATACGATGTCGCAGAGTATGCCGGTGTC
TCTTATCAGACCGTTTCCCGCGTGGTGAACCAGGCCAGCCACGTTTCTGCGAAAACGCGGGAAAAAGTGG
AAGCGGCGATGGCGGAGCTGAATTACATTCCCAACCGCGTGGCACAACAACTGGCGGGCAAACAGTCGTT
GCTGATTGGCGTTGCCACCTCCAGTCTGGCCCTGCACGCGCCGTCGCAAATTGTCGCGGCGATTAAATCT
CGCGCCGATCAACTGGGTGCCAGCGTGGTGGTGTCGATGGTAGAACGAAGCGGCGTCGAAGCCTGTAAAG
CGGCGGTGCACAATCTTCTCGCGCAACGCGTCAGTGGGCTGATCATTAACTATCCGCTGGATGACCAGGA
TGCCATTGCTGTGGAAGCTGCCTGCACTAATGTTCCGGCGTTATTTCTTGATGTCTCTGACCAGACACCC
ATCAACAGTATTATTTTCTCCCATGAAGACGGTACGCGACTGGGCGTGGAGCATCTGGTCGCATTGGGTC
ACCAGCAAATCGCGCTGTTAGCGGGCCCATTAAGTTCTGTCTCGGCGCGTCTGCGTCTGGCTGGCTGGCA
TAAATATCTCACTCGCAATCAAATTCAGCCGATAGCGGAACGGGAAGGCGACTGGAGTGCCATGTCCGGT
TTTCAACAAACCATGCAAATGCTGAATGAGGGCATCGTTCCCACTGCGATGCTGGTTGCCAACGATCAGA
TGGCGCTGGGCGCAATGCGCGCCATTACCGAGTCCGGGCTGCGCGTTGGTGCGGATATCTCGGTAGTGGG
ATACGACGATACCGAAGACAGCTCATGTTATATCCCGCCGTTAACCACCATCAAACAGGATTTTCGCCTG
CTGGGGCAAACCAGCGTGGACCGCTTGCTGCAACTCTCTCAGGGCCAGGCGGTGAAGGGCAATCAGCTGT
TGCCCGTCTCACTGGTGAAAAGAAAAACCACGCTAGCGCCCAATACGCAAACCGCCTCTCCCCGCGCGTT
GGCCGATTCATTAATGCAGCTGGCACGACAGGTTTCCCGACTGGAAAGCGGGCAGTGAGCGCAACGCAAT
TAATGTAAGTTAGCTCACTCATTAGGCACCCCAGGCTTTACACTTTATGCTTCCGGCTCGTATGTTGTGT
GGAATTGTGAGCGGATAACAATTTCACACAGGAAACAGCTATGACCATGATTACGGATTCACTGGCCGTC
GTTTTACAACGTCGTGACTGGGAAAACCCTGGCGTTACCCAACTTAATCGCCTTGCAGCACATCCCCCTT
TCGCCAGCTGGCGTAATAGCGAAGAGGCCCGCACCGATCGCCCTTCCCAACAGTTGCGCAGCCTGAATGG
CGAATGGCGCTTTGCCTGGTTTCCGGCACCAGAAGCGGTGCCGGAAAGCTGGCTGGAGTGCGATCTTCCT
GAGGCCGATACTGTCGTCGTCCCCTCAAACTGGCAGATGCACGGTTACGATGCGCCCATCTACACCAACG
TGACCTATCCCATTACGGTCAATCCGCCGTTTGTTCCCACGGAGAATCCGACGGGTTGTTACTCGCTCAC
ATTTAATGTTGATGAAAGCTGGCTACAGGAAGGCCAGACGCGAATTATTTTTGATGGCGTTGGAATT
Features (pLannotate 1.2.2; 18 found; start..end, strand, type, name):
    183..211     +  promoter       tac promoter: strong E. coli promoter; hybrid between the trp and lac UV5 promoters
    219..235     +  protein_bind   lac operator: The lac repressor binds to the lac operator to inhibit transcription in E. coli. This inhibition can be relieved by adding lactose or isopropyl-β-D-thiogalactopyranoside (IPTG). lac repressor encoded by lacI
    258..911     +  CDS            GST26_SCHJA: Experimental evidence at protein level: Swiss-Prot protein existence level 1. GST isoenzymes appear to play a central role in the parasite detoxification system. Other functions are also suspected including a role in increasing the solubility of haematin in the parasite gut. From Schistosoma japonicum (Blood fluke).
    948..3011    +  CDS            Diaph1 (fragment): DIAP1_MOUSE - Also known as Diap1. Experimental evidence at protein level: Swiss-Prot protein existence level 1. Actin nucleation and elongation factor required for the assembly of F-actin structures, such as actin cables and stress fibers (PubMed:10678165, PubMed:15044801, PubMed:18572016, PubMed:23558171). Binds to the barbed end of the actin filament and slows down actin polymerization and depolymerization (PubMed:10678165, PubMed:15044801, PubMed:18572016). Required for cytokinesis, and transcriptional activation of the serum response factor (PubMed:10678165, PubMed:15044801, PubMed:185720
   3018..3041    +  CDS            9xHis (fragment): 9xHis affinity tag
   3084..3123    +  CDS            rop (fragment): Rop protein, which maintains plasmids at low copy number; rop
   3225..3265    +  misc_feature   bom (fragment): basis of mobility region from pBR322
   3370..3474    +  promoter       AmpR promoter: bla
   3475..4335    +  CDS            AmpR: β-lactamase; bla; confers resistance to ampicillin, carbenicillin, and related antibiotics
   4506..5094    +  rep_origin     ori: high-copy-number ColE1/pMB1/pBR322/pUC origin of replication
   5280..5331    -  misc_feature   bom (fragment): basis of mobility region from pBR322
   5338..5415    +  promoter       lacI promoter: lacI
   5416..6498    +  CDS            lacI: lac repressor; lacI; The lac repressor binds to the lac operator to inhibit transcription in E. coli. This inhibition can be relieved by adding lactose or isopropyl-β-D-thiogalactopyranoside (IPTG).
   6511..6532    +  protein_bind   CAP binding site: CAP binding activates transcription in the presence of cAMP. E. coli catabolite activator protein
   6547..6577    +  promoter       lac promoter: promoter for the E. coli lac operon
   6585..6601    +  protein_bind   lac operator: The lac repressor binds to the lac operator to inhibit transcription in E. coli. This inhibition can be relieved by adding lactose or isopropyl-β-D-thiogalactopyranoside (IPTG). lac repressor encoded by lacI
   6621..6794    +  CDS            lacZα: LacZα fragment of β-galactosidase; lacZ fragment
   7058..107     -  CDS            yciV (fragment) (across the origin): RNAAM_ECOLI - Also known as trpH From Escherichia coli (strain K12).
