[The description below was written by a language model from this plasmid's Addgene catalogue record and pLannotate feature annotations shown in this document.]
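Description:
GST-mDia1(FH1FH2DAD)-His is a bacterial expression plasmid built on a modified pGEX-6P-1 backbone, about 7.1 kb in total, for producing a recombinant fragment of the mouse formin mDia1 (Diaph1) in E. coli. It replicates from a high-copy ColE1/pMB1-type origin and is selected with ampicillin through the β-lactamase (AmpR) gene. The backbone also carries lacI under its own promoter. Residual lac promoter/operator and lacZα sequences, together with short bom and rop fragments, are annotated as backbone remnants.

The roughly 2.1 kb insert encodes residues 558–1255 of mDia1, covering the FH1, FH2 and DAD regions, and was cloned between BamHI and XhoI sites that remain intact. Transcription is driven by the hybrid tac promoter followed by a lac operator. The plasmid-encoded Lac repressor therefore keeps expression off until it is induced with IPTG. The open reading frame begins with Schistosoma japonicum glutathione S-transferase fused to the N-terminus of the formin fragment. It ends with a C-terminal polyhistidine tag, which the record lists as 8×His and the annotation detects as a partial 9×His match. Having a tag at each end allows sequential glutathione and metal-affinity purification, which favours recovery of full-length protein over truncated products.

According to the record, the FH2 domain is needed for actin nucleation and processive tracking of filament barbed ends, while FH1 enhances the polymerization rate. The purified protein lacks the N-terminal part of mDia1 and is suited to in vitro studies of actin assembly. The associated publication examined how mDia1 senses and generates mechanical forces on actin filaments.
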