Addgene plasmid #85822: GST-mDia1(FH1FH2DAD)-His
Purpose: contains the formin homolgy domains: FH2 is required for nucleation, processive tracking of barbed-end of actin filaments ; FH1 permits enhancement of actin polymerization rate.
Depositing lab: Antoine Jégou & Guillaume Romet-Lemonne. Depositing organization: CNRS UMR 7592, Institut Jacques Monod (IJM). Publication: Formin mDia1 senses and generates mechanical forces on actin filaments. Jegou A, Carlier MF, Romet-Lemonne G. Nat Commun. 2013;4:1883. doi: 10.1038/ncomms2888. PubMed 23695677.
Backbone
  Vector backbone: modified pGEX-6P-1
  Backbone size w/o insert (bp): 5003
  Total vector size (bp): 7067
  Vector type: Bacterial Expression
Growth in bacteria
  Bacterial resistance: Ampicillin, 100 μg/mL
  Growth temperature: 37°C
  Growth strain: DH5alpha
  Copy number: High Copy
Gene/Insert
  Gene/Insert name: Protein diaphanous homolog 1 (alt name: mDia1 (558-1255) FH1-FH2-DAD)
  Species: M. musculus (mouse)
  Insert size (bp): 2064
  Entrez Gene: Diaph1 (a.k.a. D18Wsu154e, Dia1, Diap1, Drf1, p140mDia)
  Promoter: tac
  Tag / fusion protein: GST (N terminal on backbone); 8*His (C terminal on backbone)
  Cloning method: Restriction Enzyme; 5′ cloning site BamHI (not destroyed); 3′ cloning site XhoI (not destroyed)
  Sequencing primers: 5′ CTGGCAAGCCACGTTTGG; 3′ GGAGCTGCATGTGTCAGAG
Terms and licenses: Academic/Nonprofit Terms; Industry Terms: Not Available to Industry
How to cite: GST-mDia1(FH1FH2DAD)-His was a gift from Antoine Jégou & Guillaume Romet-Lemonne (Addgene plasmid # 85822 ; http://n2t.net/addgene:85822 ; RRID:Addgene_85822)
